>Addgene plasmid #32532 | pcDNA3-Ha-Brca1 S1387A | addgene partial sequence | sequence record 38751 | CMV-F 5'-CGCAAATGGGCGGTAGGCGTG-3'
CCCACTGCTTACTGGCTTATCGAAATTAATACGACTCACTATAGGGAGACCCAAGCTAGAGTCGATCCTG
AGAACTTCAGGGTGAGTTTGGGGACCCTTGATTGTTCTTTCTTTTTCGCTATTGTAAAATTCATGTTATA
TGGAGGGGGCAAAGTTTTCAGGGTGTTGTTTAGAATGGGAAGATGTCCCTTGTATCACCATGGACCCTCA
TGATAATTTTGTTTCTTTCACTTTCTACTCTGTTGACAACCATTGTCTCCTCTTATTTTCTTTTCATTTT
CTGTAACTTTTTCGTTAAACTTTAGCTTGCATTTGTAACGAATTTTTAAATTCACTTTTGTTTATTTGTC
AGATTGTAAGTACTTTCTCTAATCACTTTTTTTTCAAGGCAATCAGGGTATATTATATTGTACTTCAGCA
CAGTTTTAGAGAACAATTGTTATAATTAAATGATAAGGTAGAATATTTCTGCATATAAATTCTGGCTGGC
GTGGAAATATTCTTATTGGTAGAAACAACTACATCCTGGTCATCATCCTGCCTTTCTCTTTATGGTTACA
ATGATATACACTGTTTGAGATGAGGATAAAATACTCTGAGTCCAAACCGGGCCCCTCTGCTAACCATGTT
CATGCCTTCTTCTTTTTCCTACAGCTCCTGGGCAACGTGCTGGTTTGTGCTGTCGACCCCAAGCTTACCA
TGGCCTACCCCTACGACGTGCCCGACTACGCCTCCCTCGGATCCATGGATTTATCTGCTCTTCGCGTTGA
AGAAGTACAAAATGTCATTAATGCTATGCAGAAAATCTTAGAGTGTCCCATCTGTCTGGAGTTGATCAAG
GAACCTGTCTCCACAAAGTGTGACCACATATT
