>Addgene plasmid #32532 | pcDNA3-Ha-Brca1 S1387A | addgene partial sequence | sequence record 38752 | hBCRA1-F
AGGAACGGGCTTGGAAGAAAATAATCAAGAAGAGCAAAGCATGGATTCAAACTTAGGTGAAGCAGCATCT
GGGTGTGAGAGTGAAACAAGCGTCTCTGAAGACTGCTCAGGGCTATCCGCACAGAGTGACATTTTAACCA
CTCAGCAGAGGGATACCATGCAACATAACCTGATAAAGCTCCAGCAGGAAATGGCTGAACTAGAAGCTGT
GTTAGAACAGCATGGGAGCCAGCCTTCTAACAGCTACCCTTCCATCATAAGTGACTCCTCTGCCCTTGAG
GACCTGCGAAATCCAGAACAAAGCACATCAGAAAAAGCAGTATTAACTTCACAGAAAAGTAGTGAATACC
CTATAAGCCAGAATCCAGAAGGCCTTTCTGCTGACAAGTTTGAGGTGTCTGCAGATAGTTCTACCAGTAA
AAATAAAGAACCAGGAGTGGAAAGGTCATCCCCTTCTAAATGCCCATCATTAGATGATAGGTGGTACATG
CACAGTTGCTCTGGGAGTCTTCAGAATAGAAACTACCCATCTCAAGAGGAGCTCATTAAGGTTGTTGATG
TGGAGGAGCAACAGCTGGAAGAGTCTGGGCCACACGATTTGACGGAAACATCTTACTTGCCAAGGCAAGA
TCTAGAGGGAACCCCTTACCTGGAATCTGGAATCAGCCTCTTCTCTGATGACCCTGAATCTGATCCTTCT
GAAGACAGAGCCCCAGAGTCAGC
