[The description below was written by a language model from this plasmid's Addgene catalogue record.]
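Description:
pcDNA3-Ha-Brca1 S1387A is a mammalian expression plasmid built on the Invitrogen pcDNA3 backbone (about 5.4 kb without insert) that carries a human BRCA1 coding sequence of roughly 5.6 kb. It is propagated in E. coli under ampicillin selection, and the backbone's neomycin resistance marker allows G418 selection of transfected mammalian cells, so it can be used for stable as well as transient expression. No feature table accompanies the record, so the origins of replication and polyadenylation signals are not individually documented here, and the copy number is listed as unknown.

The insert was cloned by restriction enzymes between a BamHI site, which is retained, and an XhoI site, which was destroyed during cloning. Expression is driven by a promoter recorded as CMV/rabbit β-globin, which suggests the strong CMV immediate-early promoter combined with rabbit β-globin sequence, although the record does not detail the arrangement. An HA epitope tag supplied by the backbone is fused to the N terminus of BRCA1, allowing the exogenous protein to be detected or immunoprecipitated separately from the endogenous one.

The defining feature is the S1387A substitution, which replaces serine 1387 with a non-phosphorylatable alanine. The mutant was derived from a wild-type pcDNA3 HA-BRCA1 plasmid. According to the associated publication, phosphorylation of this residue is specifically required for the ATM-mediated S-phase checkpoint after ionizing irradiation. The construct therefore serves as a phospho-site mutant for comparison with wild-type BRCA1 in DNA damage signalling and cell-cycle checkpoint studies.
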