Addgene plasmid #32532: pcDNA3-Ha-Brca1 S1387A
Depositing lab: Michael Kastan. Depositing organization: St. Jude Children's Research Hospital. Publication: Phosphorylation of serine 1387 in Brca1 is specifically required for the Atm-mediated S-phase checkpoint after ionizing irradiation. Xu B, O'Donnell AH, Kim ST, Kastan MB. Cancer Res. 2002 Aug 15;62(16):4588-91. PubMed 12183412.
Backbone
  Vector backbone: pcDNA3
  Backbone manufacturer: Invitrogen
  Backbone size w/o insert (bp): 5400
  Vector type: Mammalian Expression
  Selectable markers: Neomycin (select with G418)
Growth in bacteria
  Bacterial resistance: Ampicillin, 100 μg/mL
  Growth temperature: 37°C
  Growth strain: DH5alpha
  Copy number: Unknown
Gene/Insert
  Gene/Insert name: Brca1 (alt names: BRCC1; PNCA4; RNF53)
  Species: H. sapiens (human)
  Insert size (bp): 5592
  Mutation: S1387A
  GenBank ID: 672
  Entrez Gene: BRCA1 (a.k.a. BRCAI, BRCC1, BROVCA1, FANCS, IRIS, PNCA4, PPP1R53, PSCP, RNF53)
  Promoter: CMV/Rabbit B-Globin
  Tag / fusion protein: HA (N terminal on backbone)
  Cloning method: Restriction Enzyme; 5′ cloning site BamH1 (not destroyed); 3′ cloning site Xho1 (destroyed during cloning)
  Sequencing primers: 5′ T7
Resource information
  A portion of this plasmid was derived from a plasmid made by: The wild type pcDNA3 HA BRCA1 provided by David Livingston. Mutant cloned in Michael Kastan's lab. St.Jude Children's Research Hospital
Terms and licenses: Academic/Nonprofit Terms; Industry Terms: Not Available to Industry
How to cite: pcDNA3-Ha-Brca1 S1387A was a gift from Michael Kastan (Addgene plasmid # 32532 ; http://n2t.net/addgene:32532 ; RRID:Addgene_32532)
